Addgene plasmid #42135: pET21b-RL016A
Depositing lab: Sheref Mansy. Depositing organization: Universita degli Studi di Trento. Publication: Fluorescent Proteins and in Vitro Genetic Organization for Cell-Free Synthetic Biology. Lentini R, Forlin M, Martini L, Del Bianco C, Spencer AC, Torino D, Mansy SS. ACS Synth Biol. 2013 Mar 15. 10.1021/sb400003y PubMed 23654270.
Backbone
  Vector backbone: pET21b
  Backbone manufacturer: Novagen
  Backbone size w/o insert (bp): 5367
  Total vector size (bp): 6843
  Vector type: Bacterial Expression
Growth in bacteria
  Bacterial resistance: Ampicillin, 100 μg/mL
  Growth temperature: 37°C
  Growth strain: DH5alpha
  Copy number: Low Copy
Gene/Insert
  Gene/Insert name: mYPet-mCherry (alt name: A206K YPet-mCherry)
  Species: Synthetic
  Insert size (bp): 1476
  Promoter: T7 promoter
  Cloning method: Restriction Enzyme; 5′ cloning site BamHI (not destroyed); 3′ cloning site XhoI (not destroyed)
  Sequencing primers: 5′ ctctctGGATCCgaataattttgtttaactttaagaag; 3′ gtgtgtCTCGAGttatttatacagctcatccata
Terms and licenses: Academic/Nonprofit Terms; Industry Terms: Not Available to Industry
Depositor comments: The first gene is mYPet not Venus as shown in the plasmid map generated by the website. Please note that the G11S mutation in YPet does not affect plasmid function.
How to cite: pET21b-RL016A was a gift from Sheref Mansy (Addgene plasmid # 42135 ; http://n2t.net/addgene:42135 ; RRID:Addgene_42135)
