[The description below was written by a language model from this plasmid's Addgene catalogue record and pLannotate feature annotations shown in this document.]
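Description:
pET21b-RL016A is a bacterial expression plasmid of about 6.8 kb built on the Novagen pET21b backbone. It carries a synthetic two-gene fluorescent protein cassette of about 1.5 kb inserted between BamHI and XhoI sites that were both retained. The plasmid replicates in E. coli from a pBR322-type origin accompanied by the bom region and the rop gene, which is consistent with its low-copy listing. Selection is by ampicillin through the bla gene. An f1 origin is also present, along with short remnants of the tetracycline resistance gene that are non-functional backbone leftovers.

The payload is arranged as an operon rather than a fusion. A T7 promoter with an adjacent lac operator drives a single transcript in which monomeric YPet (the A206K variant) and mCherry are each preceded by their own copy of the strong T7 gene 10 ribosome binding site. The transcript ends at the T7 terminator. The backbone lacI gene supplies repressor, so in cells transcription depends on T7 RNA polymerase and is IPTG-inducible. The vector's His-tag coding region lies downstream of mCherry, but the record does not state that it is fused to the protein. The short "SET1" hit nearby is probably an annotation artefact of backbone sequence.

The depositor notes that the first gene is mYPet, not Venus as an automated map suggests, and that a G11S change in YPet does not affect function. The associated publication concerns fluorescent proteins and genetic organization in cell-free synthetic biology. The construct is therefore suited to comparing yellow and red outputs from the first and second positions of a T7-driven operon in in vitro transcription–translation reactions.
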