Features (pLannotate 1.2.2; 21 found; start..end, strand, type, name):
     12..467     +  rep_origin     f1 ori (sequence partly withheld): f1 bacteriophage origin of replication; arrow indicates direction of (+) strand synthesis
    494..598     +  promoter       AmpR promoter: bla
    599..1459    +  CDS            AmpR: β-lactamase; bla; confers resistance to ampicillin, carbenicillin, and related antibiotics
   1630..2218    +  rep_origin     ori: high-copy-number ColE1/pMB1/pBR322/pUC origin of replication
   2404..2546    -  misc_feature   bom: basis of mobility region from pBR322
   2648..2839    -  CDS            rop: Rop protein, which maintains plasmids at low copy number; rop
   2856..3236    +  CDS            YPB1_ECOLX: Protein predicted: Swiss-Prot protein existence level 4. From Escherichia coli.
   3308..3599    -  CDS            TcR (fragment): tetracycline efflux protein; tet; confers resistance to tetracycline
   3614..3635    -  protein_bind   CAP binding site: CAP binding activates transcription in the presence of cAMP. E. coli catabolite activator protein
   3648..4730    -  CDS            lacI: lac repressor; lacI; The lac repressor binds to the lac operator to inhibit transcription in E. coli. This inhibition can be relieved by adding lactose or isopropyl-β-D-thiogalactopyranoside (IPTG).
   4731..4808    -  promoter       lacI promoter: lacI
   4816..5095    -  CDS            TcR (fragment): tetracycline efflux protein; tet; confers resistance to tetracycline
   5117..5135    +  promoter       T7 promoter: promoter for bacteriophage T7 RNA polymerase
   5136..5160    +  protein_bind   lac operator: The lac repressor binds to the lac operator to inhibit transcription in E. coli. This inhibition can be relieved by adding lactose or isopropyl-β-D-thiogalactopyranoside (IPTG). lac repressor encoded by lacI
   5175..5197    +  RBS            RBS: efficient ribosome binding site from bacteriophage T7 gene 10 (Olins and Rangwala, 1989)
   5205..5921    +  CDS            YPet: YPet is a basic (constitutively fluorescent) yellow fluorescent protein published in 2005, derived from Aequorea victoria. It has moderate acid sensitivity.
   5940..5962    +  RBS            RBS: efficient ribosome binding site from bacteriophage T7 gene 10 (Olins and Rangwala, 1989)
   5970..6677    +  CDS            mCherry: mCherry is a basic (constitutively fluorescent) red fluorescent protein published in 2004, derived from Discosoma sp.. It is reported to be a very rapidly-maturing monomer with low acid sensitivity.
   6687..6704    +  CDS            9xHis (fragment): 9xHis affinity tag
   6714..6763    +  CDS            SET1 (fragment): solubility-enhancement tag derived from T7 phage gene 10B
   6771..6818    +  terminator     T7 terminator: transcription terminator for bacteriophage T7 RNA polymerase
>Addgene plasmid #42135 | pET21b-RL016A | depositor full sequence | sequence record 56987 | pET21b-RL016A sequence 6843 bps
TGGCGAATGGG
[124 nt withheld, positions 12-135]
C
[91 nt withheld, positions 137-227]
A
[49 nt withheld, positions 229-277]
CCTTTGACGTTGGAGTCCACGTTCTTT
[37 nt withheld, positions 305-341]
ACCCTATCTCGGTCTATTCTTTTGATTTATAAGGGATTTTGCCGATTTCGGCCTATTGGTTAAAAAATGA
GCTGATTTAACAAAAATTTAACGCGAATTTTAACAAAATATTAACGTTTACAATTTCAGGTGGCACTTTT
CGGGGAAATGTGCGCGGAACCCCTATTTGTTTATTTTTCTAAATACATTCAAATATGTATCCGCTCATGA
GACAATAACCCTGATAAATGCTTCAATAATATTGAAAAAGGAAGAGTATGAGTATTCAACATTTCCGTGT
CGCCCTTATTCCCTTTTTTGCGGCATTTTGCCTTCCTGTTTTTGCTCACCCAGAAACGCTGGTGAAAGTA
AAAGATGCTGAAGATCAGTTGGGTGCACGAGTGGGTTACATCGAACTGGATCTCAACAGCGGTAAGATCC
TTGAGAGTTTTCGCCCCGAAGAACGTTTTCCAATGATGAGCACTTTTAAAGTTCTGCTATGTGGCGCGGT
ATTATCCCGTATTGACGCCGGGCAAGAGCAACTCGGTCGCCGCATACACTATTCTCAGAATGACTTGGTT
GAGTACTCACCAGTCACAGAAAAGCATCTTACGGATGGCATGACAGTAAGAGAATTATGCAGTGCTGCCA
TAACCATGAGTGATAACACTGCGGCCAACTTACTTCTGACAACGATCGGAGGACCGAAGGAGCTAACCGC
TTTTTTGCACAACATGGGGGATCATGTAACTCGCCTTGATCGTTGGGAACCGGAGCTGAATGAAGCCATA
CCAAACGACGAGCGTGACACCACGATGCCTGCAGCAATGGCAACAACGTTGCGCAAACTATTAACTGGCG
AACTACTTACTCTAGCTTCCCGGCAACAATTAATAGACTGGATGGAGGCGGATAAAGTTGCAGGACCACT
TCTGCGCTCGGCCCTTCCGGCTGGCTGGTTTATTGCTGATAAATCTGGAGCCGGTGAGCGTGGGTCTCGC
GGTATCATTGCAGCACTGGGGCCAGATGGTAAGCCCTCCCGTATCGTAGTTATCTACACGACGGGGAGTC
AGGCAACTATGGATGAACGAAATAGACAGATCGCTGAGATAGGTGCCTCACTGATTAAGCATTGGTAACT
GTCAGACCAAGTTTACTCATATATACTTTAGATTGATTTAAAACTTCATTTTTAATTTAAAAGGATCTAG
GTGAAGATCCTTTTTGATAATCTCATGACCAAAATCCCTTAACGTGAGTTTTCGTTCCACTGAGCGTCAG
ACCCCGTAGAAAAGATCAAAGGATCTTCTTGAGATCCTTTTTTTCTGCGCGTAATCTGCTGCTTGCAAAC
AAAAAAACCACCGCTACCAGCGGTGGTTTGTTTGCCGGATCAAGAGCTACCAACTCTTTTTCCGAAGGTA
ACTGGCTTCAGCAGAGCGCAGATACCAAATACTGTCCTTCTAGTGTAGCCGTAGTTAGGCCACCACTTCA
AGAACTCTGTAGCACCGCCTACATACCTCGCTCTGCTAATCCTGTTACCAGTGGCTGCTGCCAGTGGCGA
TAAGTCGTGTCTTACCGGGTTGGACTCAAGACGATAGTTACCGGATAAGGCGCAGCGGTCGGGCTGAACG
GGGGGTTCGTGCACACAGCCCAGCTTGGAGCGAACGACCTACACCGAACTGAGATACCTACAGCGTGAGC
TATGAGAAAGCGCCACGCTTCCCGAAGGGAGAAAGGCGGACAGGTATCCGGTAAGCGGCAGGGTCGGAAC
AGGAGAGCGCACGAGGGAGCTTCCAGGGGGAAACGCCTGGTATCTTTATAGTCCTGTCGGGTTTCGCCAC
CTCTGACTTGAGCGTCGATTTTTGTGATGCTCGTCAGGGGGGCGGAGCCTATGGAAAAACGCCAGCAACG
CGGCCTTTTTACGGTTCCTGGCCTTTTGCTGGCCTTTTGCTCACATGTTCTTTCCTGCGTTATCCCCTGA
TTCTGTGGATAACCGTATTACCGCCTTTGAGTGAGCTGATACCGCTCGCCGCAGCCGAACGACCGAGCGC
AGCGAGTCAGTGAGCGAGGAAGCGGAAGAGCGCCTGATGCGGTATTTTCTCCTTACGCATCTGTGCGGTA
TTTCACACCGCATATATGGTGCACTCTCAGTACAATCTGCTCTGATGCCGCATAGTTAAGCCAGTATACA
CTCCGCTATCGCTACGTGACTGGGTCATGGCTGCGCCCCGACACCCGCCAACACCCGCTGACGCGCCCTG
ACGGGCTTGTCTGCTCCCGGCATCCGCTTACAGACAAGCTGTGACCGTCTCCGGGAGCTGCATGTGTCAG
AGGTTTTCACCGTCATCACCGAAACGCGCGAGGCAGCTGCGGTAAAGCTCATCAGCGTGGTCGTGAAGCG
ATTCACAGATGTCTGCCTGTTCATCCGCGTCCAGCTCGTTGAGTTTCTCCAGAAGCGTTAATGTCTGGCT
TCTGATAAAGCGGGCCATGTTAAGGGCGGTTTTTTCCTGTTTGGTCACTGATGCCTCCGTGTAAGGGGGA
TTTCTGTTCATGGGGGTAATGATACCGATGAAACGAGAGAGGATGCTCACGATACGGGTTACTGATGATG
AACATGCCCGGTTACTGGAACGTTGTGAGGGTAAACAACTGGCGGTATGGATGCGGCGGGACCAGAGAAA
AATCACTCAGGGTCAATGCCAGCGCTTCGTTAATACAGATGTAGGTGTTCCACAGGGTAGCCAGCAGCAT
CCTGCGATGCAGATCCGGAACATAATGGTGCAGGGCGCTGACTTCCGCGTTTCCAGACTTTACGAAACAC
GGAAACCGAAGACCATTCATGTTGTTGCTCAGGTCGCAGACGTTTTGCAGCAGCAGTCGCTTCACGTTCG
CTCGCGTATCGGTGATTCATTCTGCTAACCAGTAAGGCAACCCCGCCAGCCTAGCCGGGTCCTCAACGAC
AGGAGCACGATCATGCGCACCCGTGGGGCCGCCATGCCGGCGATAATGGCCTGCTTCTCGCCGAAACGTT
TGGTGGCGGGACCAGTGACGAAGGCTTGAGCGAGGGCGTGCAAGATTCCGAATACCGCAAGCGACAGGCC
GATCATCGTCGCGCTCCAGCGAAAGCGGTCCTCGCCGAAAATGACCCAGAGCGCTGCCGGCACCTGTCCT
ACGAGTTGCATGATAAAGAAGACAGTCATAAGTGCGGCGACGATAGTCATGCCCCGCGCCCACCGGAAGG
AGCTGACTGGGTTGAAGGCTCTCAAGGGCATCGGTCGAGATCCCGGTGCCTAATGAGTGAGCTAACTTAC
ATTAATTGCGTTGCGCTCACTGCCCGCTTTCCAGTCGGGAAACCTGTCGTGCCAGCTGCATTAATGAATC
GGCCAACGCGCGGGGAGAGGCGGTTTGCGTATTGGGCGCCAGGGTGGTTTTTCTTTTCACCAGTGAGACG
GGCAACAGCTGATTGCCCTTCACCGCCTGGCCCTGAGAGAGTTGCAGCAAGCGGTCCACGCTGGTTTGCC
CCAGCAGGCGAAAATCCTGTTTGATGGTGGTTAACGGCGGGATATAACATGAGCTGTCTTCGGTATCGTC
GTATCCCACTACCGAGATATCCGCACCAACGCGCAGCCCGGACTCGGTAATGGCGCGCATTGCGCCCAGC
GCCATCTGATCGTTGGCAACCAGCATCGCAGTGGGAACGATGCCCTCATTCAGCATTTGCATGGTTTGTT
GAAAACCGGACATGGCACTCCAGTCGCCTTCCCGTTCCGCTATCGGCTGAATTTGATTGCGAGTGAGATA
TTTATGCCAGCCAGCCAGACGCAGACGCGCCGAGACAGAACTTAATGGGCCCGCTAACAGCGCGATTTGC
TGGTGACCCAATGCGACCAGATGCTCCACGCCCAGTCGCGTACCGTCTTCATGGGAGAAAATAATACTGT
TGATGGGTGTCTGGTCAGAGACATCAAGAAATAACGCCGGAACATTAGTGCAGGCAGCTTCCACAGCAAT
GGCATCCTGGTCATCCAGCGGATAGTTAATGATCAGCCCACTGACGCGTTGCGCGAGAAGATTGTGCACC
GCCGCTTTACAGGCTTCGACGCCGCTTCGTTCTACCATCGACACCACCACGCTGGCACCCAGTTGATCGG
CGCGAGATTTAATCGCCGCGACAATTTGCGACGGCGCGTGCAGGGCCAGACTGGAGGTGGCAACGCCAAT
CAGCAACGACTGTTTGCCCGCCAGTTGTTGTGCCACGCGGTTGGGAATGTAATTCAGCTCCGCCATCGCC
GCTTCCACTTTTTCCCGCGTTTTCGCAGAAACGTGGCTGGCCTGGTTCACCACGCGGGAAACGGTCTGAT
AAGAGACACCGGCATACTCTGCGACATCGTATAACGTTACTGGTTTCACATTCACCACCCTGAATTGACT
CTCTTCCGGGCGCTATCATGCCATACCGCGAAAGGTTTTGCGCCATTCGATGGTGTCCGGGATCTCGACG
CTCTCCCTTATGCGACTCCTGCATTAGGAAGCAGCCCAGTAGTAGGTTGAGGCCGTTGAGCACCGCCGCC
GCAAGGAATGGTGCATGCAAGGAGATGGCGCCCAACAGTCCCCCGGCCACGGGGCCTGCCACCATACCCA
CGCCGAAACAAGCGCTCATGAGCCCGAAGTGGCGAGCCCGATCTTCCCCATCGGTGATGTCGGCGATATA
GGCGCCAGCAACCGCACCTGTGGCGCCGGTGATGCCGGCCACGATGCGTCCGGCGTAGAGGATCGAGATC
TCGATCCCGCGAAATTAATACGACTCACTATAGGGGAATTGTGAGCGGATAACAATTCCCCTCTAGAAAT
AATTTTGTTTAACTTTAAGAAGGAGATATACATATGGTGTCCAAAGGCGAAGAACTGTTTACCGGTGTGG
TTCCGATTCTGGTGGAACTGGATGGCGACGTTAACGGTCATAAATTTAGTGTGTCCGGCGAAGGTGAAGG
CGATGCGACCTATGGCAAACTGACGCTGAAACTGCTGTGCACCACCGGTAAACTGCCGGTCCCGTGGCCG
ACCCTGGTGACCACGCTGGGTTATGGCGTGCAGTGTTTCGCGCGCTACCCGGACCACATGAAACAACACG
ATTTCTTTAAAAGTGCCATGCCGGAAGGCTATGTTCAGGAACGTACCATCTTTTTCAAAGATGACGGTAA
CTACAAAACCCGCGCGGAAGTTAAATTTGAAGGCGATACGCTGGTCAACCGTATTGAACTGAAAGGTATC
GACTTCAAAGAAGATGGCAATATTCTGGGTCATAAACTGGAATATAACTACAATAGCCACAACGTGTATA
TTACCGCGGATAAACAGAAAAACGGCATCAAAGCCAACTTCAAAATCCGCCATAACATCGAAGACGGCGG
TGTTCAACTGGCCGATCACTACCAGCAAAACACCCCGATTGGTGATGGTCCGGTCCTGCTGCCGGATAAT
CATTATCTGTCATACCAGTCGAAACTGTTTAAAGACCCGAATGAAAAACGTGATCACATGGTGCTGCTGG
AATTTCTGACCGCGGCCGGCATTACGGAGGGTATGAACGAACTGTATAAATAAGCGGATCCGAATAATTT
TGTTTAACTTTAAGAAGGAGATATACATATGGTGAGTAAAGGCGAGGAGGACAATATGGCGATCATCAAA
GAGTTCATGCGCTTCAAAGTCCACATGGAAGGCAGCGTTAATGGTCACGAGTTCGAAATTGAGGGCGAAG
GCGAAGGTCGTCCGTATGAGGGTACACAGACCGCTAAACTGAAAGTCACGAAAGGTGGTCCACTGCCATT
TGCTTGGGATATTCTGAGCCCACAGTTCATGTATGGCTCCAAAGCCTATGTGAAACATCCGGCCGATATT
CCGGACTATCTGAAACTGAGCTTCCCTGAAGGGTTCAAATGGGAACGTGTGATGAACTTTGAGGATGGTG
GTGTTGTGACAGTGACACAGGATTCTAGCCTGCAAGACGGTGAGTTCATCTATAAAGTGAAACTGCGTGG
CACGAATTTTCCGAGTGATGGCCCGGTTATGCAGAAAAAAACGATGGGTTGGGAGGCCTCTAGTGAGCGT
ATGTATCCAGAAGATGGCGCTCTGAAAGGCGAAATCAAACAGCGTCTGAAACTGAAAGATGGTGGCCACT
ATGATGCCGAAGTGAAAACCACGTATAAAGCCAAAAAACCTGTCCAACTGCCTGGTGCCTATAACGTTAA
CATCAAACTGGACATCACCTCACACAATGAGGACTATACGATCGTGGAGCAGTATGAGCGTGCTGAAGGA
CGTCATTCTACCGGTGGTATGGATGAGCTGTATAAATAACTCGAGCACCACCACCACCACCACTGAGATC
CGGCTGCTAACAAAGCCCGAAAGGAAGCTGAGTTGGCTGCTGCCACCGCTGAGCAATAACTAGCATAACC
CCTTGGGGCCTCTAAACGGGTCTTGAGGGGTTTTTTGCTGAAAGGAGGAACTATATCCGGAT
