>Addgene plasmid #42135 | pET21b-RL016A | addgene partial sequence | sequence record 59290 | T7term 5'-GCTAGTTATTGCTCAGCGG-3'
CCGGATCTCAGTGGTGGTGGTGGTGGTGCTCGAGTTATTTATACAGCTCATCCATACCACCGGTAGAATG
ACGTCCTTCAGCACGCTCATACTGCTCCACGATCGTATAGTCCTCATTGTGTGAGGTGATGTCCAGTTTG
ATGTTAACGTTATAGGCACCAGGCAGTTGGACAGGTTTTTTGGCTTTATACGTGGTTTTCACTTCGGCAT
CATAGTGGCCACCATCTTTCAGTTTCAGACGCTGTTTGATTTCGCCTTTCAGAGCGCCATCTTCTGGATA
CATACGCTCACTAGAGGCCTCCCAACCCATCGTTTTTTTCTGCATAACCGGGCCATCACTCGGAAAATTC
GTGCCACGCAGTTTCACTTTATAGATGAACTCACCGTCTTGCAGGCTAGAATCCTGTGTCACTGTCACAA
CACCACCATCCTCAAAGTTCATCACACGTTCCCATTTGAACCCTTCAGGGAAGCTCAGTTTCAGATAGTC
CGGAATATCGGCCGGATGTTTCACATAGGCTTTGGAGCCATACATGAACTGTGGGCTCAGAATATCCCAA
GCAAATGGCAGTGGACCACCTTTCGTGACTTTCAGTTTAGCGGTCTGTGTACCCTCATACGGACGACCTT
CGCCTTCGCCCTCAATTTCGAACTCGTGACCATTAACGCTGCCTTCCATGTGGACTTTGAAGCGCATGAA
CTCTTTGATGATCGCCATATTGTCCTCCTCGCCTTTACTCACCATATGTATATCTCCTTCTTAAAGTTAA
ACAAAATTATTCGGATCCGCTTATTTATACAGTTCGTTCATACCCTCCGTAATG
