>Addgene plasmid #42135 | pET21b-RL016A | addgene partial sequence | sequence record 59565 | T7 5'-TAATACGACTCACTATAGGG-3'
ACTTTAAGAAGGAGATATACATATGGTGTCCAAAGGCGAAGAACTGTTTACCAGTGTGGTTCCGATTCTG
GTGGAACTGGATGGCGACGTTAACGGTCATAAATTTAGTGTGTCCGGCGAAGGTGAAGGCGATGCGACCT
ATGGCAAACTGACGCTGAAACTGCTGTGCACCACCGGTAAACTGCCGGTCCCGTGGCCGACCCTGGTGAC
CACGCTGGGTTATGGCGTGCAGTGTTTCGCGCGCTACCCGGACCACATGAAACAACACGATTTCTTTAAA
AGTGCCATGCCGGAAGGCTATGTTCAGGAACGTACCATCTTTTTCAAAGATGACGGTAACTACAAAACCC
GCGCGGAAGTTAAATTTGAAGGCGATACGCTGGTCAACCGTATTGAACTGAAAGGTATCGACTTCAAAGA
AGATGGCAATATTCTGGGTCATAAACTGGAATATAACTACAATAGCCACAACGTGTATATTACCGCGGAT
AAACAGAAAAACGGCATCAAAGCCAACTTCAAAATCCGCCATAACATCGAAGACGGCGGTGTTCAACTGG
CCGATCACTACCAGCAAAACACCCCGATTGGTGATGGTCCGGTCCTGCTGCCGGATAATCATTATCTGTC
ATACCAGTCGAAACTGTTTAAAGACCCGAATGAAAAACGTGATCACATGGTGCTGCTGGAATTTCTGACC
GCGGCCGGCATTACGGAGGGTATGAACGAACTGTATAAATAAGCGGATCCGAATAATTTTGTTTAACTTT
AAGAAGGAGATATACATATGGTGAGTAAAGGCGAGGAGGACAATATGGCGATCATCAAAGAG
